Addgene plasmid #194489: pAS166
Purpose: 43-8 Op (Part 2)
Depositing lab: Ahmad Khalil. Depositing organization: Boston University Main Campus. Publication: A Toolkit for Precise, Multigene Control in Saccharomyces cerevisiae. Sanford A, Kiriakov S, Khalil AS. ACS Synth Biol. 2022 Nov 11. doi: 10.1021/acssynbio.2c00423. PubMed 36367334.
Backbone
  Vector backbone: pYKT001
  Backbone size w/o insert (bp): 1658
  Total vector size (bp): 2164
  Vector type: Synthetic Biology
Growth in bacteria
  Bacterial resistance: Chloramphenicol, 25 μg/mL
  Growth temperature: 37°C
  Growth strain: DH5alpha
  Copy number: High Copy
Gene/Insert
  Gene/Insert name: 43-8 Op (Part 2)
  Species: Synthetic
  Insert size (bp): 506
  Cloning method: Restriction Enzyme; 5′ cloning site BsmBI (destroyed during cloning); 3′ cloning site BsmBI (destroyed during cloning)
  Sequencing primers: 5′ GAGCCTATGGAAAAACGCCA; 3′ ATTTGCCCATGGTGAAAACG
Terms and licenses: Academic/Nonprofit Terms; Industry Terms: Not Available to Industry
How to cite: pAS166 was a gift from Ahmad Khalil (Addgene plasmid # 194489 ; http://n2t.net/addgene:194489 ; RRID:Addgene_194489)
