[The description below was written by a language model from this plasmid's Addgene catalogue record and pLannotate feature annotations shown in this document.]
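Description:
pAS166 is a small (about 2.2 kb) synthetic-biology part plasmid built on the pYKT001 backbone, a minimal entry-type vector used to store individual DNA parts for hierarchical assembly of Saccharomyces cerevisiae constructs. It is propagated only in E. coli. The annotated backbone consists of a high-copy ColE1/pMB1-type origin of replication and a chloramphenicol acetyltransferase (cat) gene driven by its native promoter and followed by the phage lambda t0 terminator, which gives chloramphenicol selection. No yeast origin, centromere, auxotrophic marker or integration homology is annotated, so the plasmid is a part donor and not a vector meant to be maintained in yeast itself.

The payload is a 506 bp synthetic insert named "43-8 Op (Part 2)", cloned through BsmBI sites that were destroyed during insertion, as is typical of Type IIS (Golden Gate) domestication of a part into an entry vector. The automated annotation found no recognised features in the insert region, and the record does not spell out its composition. The name suggests a "Part 2" position element, which in yeast toolkit conventions is normally the promoter slot, carrying operator sites ("Op") for a synthetic DNA-binding domain designated 43-8. This reading is an inference from the name and is not a documented feature. The core promoter context and the number of operator sites are not stated.

The plasmid belongs to a published toolkit for precise, multigene control of expression in S. cerevisiae. Its likely use is as a modular regulatory part, combined with coding-sequence and terminator parts to build transcription units that respond to a matching synthetic transcription factor.
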