Features (pLannotate 1.2.2; 4 found; start..end, strand, type, name):
    529..563     -  terminator     lambda t0 terminator: minimal transcription terminator from phage lambda (Scholtissek and Grosse, 1987)
    637..1293    -  CDS            cat: CAT_ECOLX - Experimental evidence at protein level: Swiss-Prot protein existence level 1. This enzyme is an effector of chloramphenicol resistance in bacteria. From Escherichia coli. This protein is used as a marker in many commonly used cloning vectors, such as pACYC184.
   1294..1391    -  promoter       cat promoter: promoter of the E. coli cat gene encoding chloramphenicol acetyltransferase
   1475..2063    +  rep_origin     ori: high-copy-number ColE1/pMB1/pBR322/pUC origin of replication
>Addgene plasmid #194489 | pAS166 | addgene full sequence | sequence record 381908 | Addgene NGS Result
TCGGTCTCAAACGCCTAGGATTTTCTTTAATTAAAGAGTGAGGACTCGAAAATATTAATAGAGTGAGGAC
TCGAAAATATTAATAGAGTGAGGACTCGAAAATATTAATAGAGTGAGGACTCGAAAATATTAATATCGAT
AGAGTGAGGACTCGAAAATATTAATAGAGTGAGGACTCGAAAATATTAATGAATTCAGAGTGAGGACTCG
AAAATATTAATAGAGTGAGGACTCGAAAATATTAATGGCCGGCCCCTTAAGCAGATCCGCCAGGCAGATC
CGCCAGGCGTGTATATATAGCGTGGATGGCCAGGCAACTTTAGTGCTGACACATACAGGCATATATATAT
GTGTGCGACGACACATGATCATATGGCATGCATGTGCTCTGTATGTATATAAAACTCTTGTTTTCTTCTT
TTCTCTAAATATTCTTTCCTTATACATTAGGACCTTTGCAGCATAAATTACTATACTTCTATAGACACAC
AAACACAAATACACACACTAATATGTGAGACCAGACCAATAAAAAACGCCCGGCGGCAACCGAGCGTTCT
GAACAAATCCAGATGGAGTTCTGAGGTCATTACTGGATCTATCAACAGGAGTCCAAGCGAGCTCGATATC
AAATTACGCCCCGCCCTGCCACTCATCGCAGTACTGTTGTAATTCATTAAGCATTCTGCCGACATGGAAG
CCATCACAAACGGCATGATGAACCTGAATCGCCAGCGGCATCAGCACCTTGTCGCCTTGCGTATAATATT
TGCCCATGGTGAAAACGGGGGCGAAGAAGTTGTCCATATTGGCCACGTTTAAATCAAAACTGGTGAAACT
CACCCAGGGATTGGCTGAAACGAAAAACATATTCTCAATAAACCCTTTAGGGAAATAGGCCAGGTTTTCA
CCGTAACACGCCACATCTTGCGAATATATGTGTAGAAACTGCCGGAAATCGTCGTGGTATTCACTCCAGA
GCGATGAAAACGTTTCAGTTTGCTCATGGAAAACGGTGTAACAAGGGTGAACACTATCCCATATCACCAG
CTCACCGTCTTTCATTGCCATACGAAATTCCGGATGAGCATTCATCAGGCGGGCAAGAATGTGAATAAAG
GCCGGATAAAACTTGTGCTTATTTTTCTTTACGGTCTTTAAAAAGGCCGTAATATCCAGCTGAACGGTCT
GGTTATAGGTACATTGAGCAACTGACTGAAATGCCTCAAAATGTTCTTTACGATGCCATTGGGATATATC
AACGGTGGTATATCCAGTGATTTTTTTCTCCATTTTAGCTTCCTTAGCTCCTGAAAATCTCGATAACTCA
AAAAATACGCCCGGTAGTGATCTTATTTCATTATGGTGAAAGTTGGAACCTCTTACGTGCCCGATCAATC
ATGACCAAAATCCCTTAACGTGAGTTTTCGTTCCACTGAGCGTCAGACCCCGTAGAAAAGATCAAAGGAT
CTTCTTGAGATCCTTTTTTTCTGCGCGTAATCTGCTGCTTGCAAACAAAAAAACCACCGCTACCAGCGGT
GGTTTGTTTGCCGGATCAAGAGCTACCAACTCTTTTTCCGAAGGTAACTGGCTTCAGCAGAGCGCAGATA
CCAAATACTGTTCTTCTAGTGTAGCCGTAGTTAGGCCACCACTTCAAGAACTCTGTAGCACCGCCTACAT
ACCTCGCTCTGCTAATCCTGTTACCAGTGGCTGCTGCCAGTGGCGATAAGTCGTGTCTTACCGGGTTGGA
CTCAAGACGATAGTTACCGGATAAGGCGCAGCGGTCGGGCTGAACGGGGGGTTCGTGCACACAGCCCAGC
TTGGAGCGAACGACCTACACCGAACTGAGATACCTACAGCGTGAGCTATGAGAAAGCGCCACGCTTCCCG
AAGGGAGAAAGGCGGACAGGTATCCGGTAAGCGGCAGGGTCGGAACAGGAGAGCGCACGAGGGAGCTTCC
AGGGGGAAACGCCTGGTATCTTTATAGTCCTGTCGGGTTTCGCCACCTCTGACTTGAGCGTCGATTTTTG
TGATGCTCGTCAGGGGGGCGGAGCCTATGGAAAAACGCCAGCAACGCGGCCTTTTTACGGTTCCTGGCCT
TTTGCTGGCCTTTTGCTCACATGTTCTTTCCTGCGTTATCCCCTGATTCTGTGGATAACCGTAG
